>Addgene plasmid #1409 | pCR2.1-p55alpha | addgene partial sequence | sequence record 16450 | 1409 with T7
AATTCGGCTTGCAGATCTGCCATGTACACCACGGTTTGGACTATGGAAGACCTGGACTTGGAGTGTGCCA
AGACAGATATAAACTGTGGCACAGACTTGGTGTTTTATATAGAAATGGATCCACCAGCACTGCCCCCCAA
ACCACCCAAGCCCACTACTGTAGCCAACAACAGCATGAACAACAATATGTCCTTGCAGGATGCTGAATGG
TACTGGGGAGACATCTCAAGGGAAGAAGTGAATGAAAAACTCCGAGACACTGCTGATGGGACCTTTTTGG
TACGAGACGCATCTACTAAAATGCACGGCGATTACACTCTTACACTAAGGAAAGGAGGAAATAACAAATT
AATCAAAATCTTTCACCGTGATGGAAAATATGGCTTCTCTGATCCATTAACCTTCAACTCTGTGGTTGAG
TTAATAAACCACTACCGGAATGAGTCTTTAGCTCAGTACAACCCCAAGCTGGATGTGAAGTTGCTCTACC
CAGTGTCCAAATACCAGCAGGATCAAGTTGTCAAAGAAGATAATATTGAAGCTGTAGGGAAAAAATTACA
TGAATATAATACTCAATTTCAAGAAAAAAGTCGGGAATATGATAGATTATATGAGGAGTACACCCGTACT
TCCCAGGAGA
