[The description below was written by a language model from this plasmid's Addgene catalogue record.]
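Description:
pCR2.1-p55alpha is a bacterial cloning plasmid that carries the mouse cDNA for p55alpha, a regulatory subunit of phosphoinositide 3-kinase encoded by the Pik3r1 gene (the same locus that gives rise to the p85alpha and p50alpha isoforms). The insert of about 1.4 kb sits in the pCR2.1 backbone of about 3.9 kb, a general-purpose vector commonly used for capturing PCR products. The plasmid is propagated in E. coli under ampicillin selection; its copy number is recorded as unknown. The record includes no feature table, so the origin of replication and other backbone elements are not itemised.

Although the catalogue lists the vector type as mammalian expression, the depositor comments state that the construct does not express the protein and is intended only as a source of the p55alpha coding sequence for subcloning into other plasmids. No mammalian promoter, tag or reporter is recorded. The insert was cloned by restriction enzyme between BglII sites at both the 5′ and 3′ ends, and both sites are retained, so the fragment can in principle be released again with that enzyme. However, the depositor notes that the insert contains an internal BglII site, which a complete digest would also cut and which therefore needs to be considered when planning transfer of the full-length sequence. T7 and M13 reverse primer sites flank the insert and are listed for sequencing. Part of the plasmid derives from a construct made in another laboratory. Its practical use is as an intermediate for building expression constructs to study PI3K regulatory subunit function.
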