Addgene plasmid #1409: pCR2.1-p55alpha
Depositing lab: Lewis Cantley. Depositing organization: Beth Israel Deaconess Medical Center.
Backbone
  Vector backbone: pCR2.1
  Backbone size w/o insert (bp): 3900
  Vector type: Mammalian Expression
Growth in bacteria
  Bacterial resistance: Ampicillin, 100 μg/mL
  Growth temperature: 37°C
  Growth strain: DH5alpha
  Copy number: Unknown
Gene/Insert
  Gene/Insert name: PI3K regulatory subunit p55alpha (alt name: Pik3r1)
  Species: M. musculus (mouse)
  Insert size (bp): 1400
  Entrez Gene: Pik3r1 (a.k.a. PI3K, p50alpha, p55alpha, p85alpha)
  Cloning method: Restriction Enzyme; 5′ cloning site BglII (not destroyed); 3′ cloning site BglII (not destroyed)
  Sequencing primers: 5′ T7; 3′ M13rev
Resource information
  A portion of this plasmid was derived from a plasmid made by: Fumi Kanai
Terms and licenses: Academic/Nonprofit Terms; Industry Terms: Not Available to Industry
Depositor comments: does not express, only to subclone into other plasmid, contains internal BglII site
How to cite: pCR2.1-p55alpha was a gift from Lewis Cantley (Addgene plasmid # 1409 ; http://n2t.net/addgene:1409 ; RRID:Addgene_1409)
